Addgene plasmid #142411: TFORF2384
Purpose: Lentiviral vector for overexpressing transcription factor ORFs with unique 24-bp barcodes. Barcodes facilitate identification of transcription factors in pooled screens.
Depositing lab: Feng Zhang. Depositing organization: Broad Institute. Publication: A transcription factor atlas of directed differentiation. Joung J, Ma S, Tay T, Geiger-Schuller KR, Kirchgatterer PC, Verdine VK, Guo B, Arias-Garcia MA, Allen WE, Singh A, Kuksenko O, Abudayyeh OO, Gootenberg JS, Fu Z, Macrae RK, Buenrostro JD, Regev A, Zhang F. Cell. 2023 Jan 5;186(1):209-229.e26. doi: 10.1016/j.cell.2022.11.026. PubMed 36608654.
Backbone
  Vector backbone: pLX_TRC317
  Backbone manufacturer: Broad Institute Genetic Perturbation Platform
  Backbone size w/o insert (bp): 8264
  Vector type: Mammalian Expression, Lentiviral
  Selectable markers: Puromycin
Growth in bacteria
  Bacterial resistance: Ampicillin, 100 μg/mL
  Growth temperature: 37°C
  Growth strain: NEB Stable
  Copy number: High Copy
Gene/Insert
  Gene/Insert name: MBD3
  Species: H. sapiens (human)
  Insert size (bp): 881
  Entrez Gene: MBD3
  Promoter: EF1a
  Cloning method: Unknown
  Sequencing primers: 5′ GGGTGGAGACTGAAGTTAGGCCAG; 3′ CACATAGCGTAAAAGGAGCAACATAG
Terms and licenses: Academic/Nonprofit Terms; Industry Terms: Not Available to Industry
Depositor comments: NM_001281454,ENST00000156825 . The transcription factor ORF portion of this plasmid was synthesized by Genewiz. Please test multiple small colonies in case of plasmid recombination. To make this collection available in a timely manner, a portion of this collection was not fully sequenced by Addgene. If an Addgene verified full plasmid sequence is not available, please contact us prior to placing an order to request the full sequence.
How to cite: TFORF2384 was a gift from Feng Zhang (Addgene plasmid # 142411 ; http://n2t.net/addgene:142411 ; RRID:Addgene_142411)
