[The description below was written by a language model from this plasmid's Addgene catalogue record and pLannotate feature annotations shown in this document.]
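Description:
TFORF2384 is a lentiviral mammalian expression plasmid built on the pLX_TRC317 backbone and carrying the human MBD3 open reading frame. It belongs to a barcoded transcription factor ORF collection in which each clone has a unique 24-bp barcode, so that the overexpressed factor can be identified in pooled screens. The plasmid is propagated in E. coli through a high-copy ColE1/pUC-type origin with ampicillin selection from the bla gene. An f1 origin and remnants of a lac/lacZα cloning region flanked by T3 and T7 promoters also remain in the bacterial backbone. The depositor notes that recombination can occur, as is common for LTR-containing plasmids.

The viral portion has a third-generation, self-inactivating layout. An RSV promoter drives a truncated HIV-1 5' LTR, followed by the Ψ packaging signal with a gag fragment, the RRE for Rev-dependent export of genomic RNA, a cPPT/CTS, and a ΔU3 3' LTR followed by an SV40 polyadenylation signal. Within the provirus there are two expression units. An SV40 early promoter/origin drives puromycin N-acetyltransferase for selecting transduced cells, and the human EF-1α promoter drives MBD3. A WPRE downstream of the ORF enhances transcript stability and expression. The annotation matches MBD3 over about 765 bp of the recorded 881-bp insert. The remainder may include the barcode and flanking sequence, but the feature table does not annotate the barcode explicitly. A short U6 promoter fragment lies between the ORF and the WPRE. MBD3 is annotated as a methyl-CpG-binding-domain protein that acts in transcriptional repression by recruiting histone deacetylases. The construct is intended for stable overexpression of this factor, either individually or in pooled directed-differentiation screens.
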