Features (pLannotate 1.2.2; 31 found; start..end, strand, type, name):
      5..231     +  promoter       RSV promoter: Rous sarcoma virus enhancer/promoter
    232..412     +  LTR            5' LTR (truncated): truncated 5' long terminal repeat (LTR) from HIV-1
    459..584     +  misc_feature   HIV-1 Ψ: packaging signal of human immunodeficiency virus type 1
    568..931     +  CDS            HIV-1 gag (fragment): gag protein from human immunodeficiency virus 1; gag
   1077..1310    +  misc_feature   RRE: The Rev response element (RRE) of HIV-1 allows for Rev-dependent mRNA export from the nucleus to the cytoplasm.
   1687..1713    +  CDS            Rev (fragment): human immunodeficiency virus 1 (HIV-1) Rev protein; rev; enhances nuclear export of unspliced and incompletely spliced viral mRNAs
   1720..1743    +  promoter       SV40 promoter (fragment): SV40 early promoter
   1744..1815    +  promoter       SV40 promoter (fragment): SV40 enhancer and early promoter
   1839..1974    +  rep_origin     SV40 ori: SV40 origin of replication
   2020..2616    +  CDS            PuroR (fragment): puromycin N-acetyltransferase; pac from Streptomyces; confers resistance to puromycin
   2665..2782    +  misc_feature   cPPT/CTS: central polypurine tract and central termination sequence of HIV-1
   2847..2913    +  CDS            small t antigen (fragment): SV40 (simian virus 40) small t antigen
   2920..4098    +  promoter       EF-1α promoter: strong constitutive promoter for human elongation factor EF-1α
   4127..4891    +  CDS            MBD3 (fragment): MBD3_HUMAN - Experimental evidence at protein level: Swiss-Prot protein existence level 1. Acts as transcriptional repressor and plays a role in gene silencing. Does not bind to DNA by itself (PubMed:12124384). Binds to DNA with a preference for sites containing methylated CpG dinucleotides (in vitro). Binds to a lesser degree DNA containing unmethylated CpG dinucleotides (PubMed:24307175). Recruits histone deacetylases and DNA methyltransferases. From Homo sapiens (Human).
   4907..4960    +  promoter       U6 promoter (fragment): RNA polymerase III promoter for human U6 snRNA
   5002..5590    +  misc_feature   WPRE: woodchuck hepatitis virus posttranscriptional regulatory element
   5641..5660    +  misc_feature   cPPT/CTS (fragment): central polypurine tract and central termination sequence of HIV-1
   5662..5895    +  LTR            3' LTR (ΔU3): self-inactivating 3' long terminal repeat (LTR) from HIV-1
   5973..6094    +  polyA_signal   SV40 poly(A) signal: SV40 polyadenylation signal
   6134..6269    +  rep_origin     SV40 ori: SV40 origin of replication
   6290..6308    -  promoter       T7 promoter: promoter for bacteriophage T7 RNA polymerase
   6316..6471    +  CDS            lacZα (fragment): LacZα fragment of β-galactosidase; lacZ fragment
   6476..6904    +  rep_origin     f1 ori (sequence partly withheld): f1 bacteriophage origin of replication; arrow indicates direction of (+) strand synthesis
   6957..7061    +  promoter       AmpR promoter: bla
   7062..7922    +  CDS            AmpR: β-lactamase; bla; confers resistance to ampicillin, carbenicillin, and related antibiotics
   8093..8681    +  rep_origin     ori: high-copy-number ColE1/pMB1/pBR322/pUC origin of replication
   8864..8956    +  CDS            lacI (fragment): lac repressor; lacI; The lac repressor binds to the lac operator to inhibit transcription in E. coli. This inhibition can be relieved by adding lactose or isopropyl-β-D-thiogalactopyranoside (IPTG).
   8969..8990    +  protein_bind   CAP binding site: CAP binding activates transcription in the presence of cAMP. E. coli catabolite activator protein
   9005..9035    +  promoter       lac promoter: promoter for the E. coli lac operon
   9043..9059    +  protein_bind   lac operator: The lac repressor binds to the lac operator to inhibit transcription in E. coli. This inhibition can be relieved by adding lactose or isopropyl-β-D-thiogalactopyranoside (IPTG). lac repressor encoded by lacI
   9104..9122    +  promoter       T3 promoter: promoter for bacteriophage T3 RNA polymerase
>Addgene plasmid #142411 | TFORF2384 | addgene full sequence | sequence record 391447 | Addgene NGS Result
TTAATGTAGTCTTATGCAATACTCTTGTAGTCTTGCAACATGGTAACGATGAGTTAGCAACATGCCTTAC
AAGGAGAGAAAAAGCACCGTGCATGCCGATTGGTGGAAGTAAGGTGGTACGATCGTGCCTTATTAGGAAG
GCAACAGACGGGTCTGACATGGATTGGACGAACCACTGAATTGCCGCATTGCAGAGATATTGTATTTAAG
TGCCTAGCTCGATACATAAACGGGTCTCTCTGGTTAGACCAGATCTGAGCCTGGGAGCTCTCTGGCTAAC
TAGGGAACCCACTGCTTAAGCCTCAATAAAGCTTGCCTTGAGTGCTTCAAGTAGTGTGTGCCCGTCTGTT
GTGTGACTCTGGTAACTAGAGATCCCTCAGACCCTTTTAGTCAGTGTGGAAAATCTCTAGCAGTGGCGCC
CGAACAGGGACTTGAAAGCGAAAGGGAAACCAGAGGAGCTCTCTCGACGCAGGACTCGGCTTGCTGAAGC
GCGCACGGCAAGAGGCGAGGGGCGGCGACTGGTGAGTACGCCAAAAATTTTGACTAGCGGAGGCTAGAAG
GAGAGAGATGGGTGCGAGAGCGTCAGTATTAAGCGGGGGAGAATTAGATCGCGATGGGAAAAAATTCGGT
TAAGGCCAGGGGGAAAGAAAAAATATAAATTAAAACATATAGTATGGGCAAGCAGGGAGCTAGAACGATT
CGCAGTTAATCCTGGCCTGTTAGAAACATCAGAAGGCTGTAGACAAATACTGGGACAGCTACAACCATCC
CTTCAGACAGGATCAGAAGAACTTAGATCATTATATAATACAGTAGCAACCCTCTATTGTGTGCATCAAA
GGATAGAGATAAAAGACACCAAGGAAGCTTTAGACAAGATAGAGGAAGAGCAAAACAAAAGTAAGACCAC
CGCACAGCAAGCGGCCGCTGATCTTCAGACCTGGAGGAGGAGATATGAGGGACAATTGGAGAAGTGAATT
ATATAAATATAAAGTAGTAAAAATTGAACCATTAGGAGTAGCACCCACCAAGGCAAAGAGAAGAGTGGTG
CAGAGAGAAAAAAGAGCAGTGGGAATAGGAGCTTTGTTCCTTGGGTTCTTGGGAGCAGCAGGAAGCACTA
TGGGCGCAGCGTCAATGACGCTGACGGTACAGGCCAGACAATTATTGTCTGGTATAGTGCAGCAGCAGAA
CAATTTGCTGAGGGCTATTGAGGCGCAACAGCATCTGTTGCAACTCACAGTCTGGGGCATCAAGCAGCTC
CAGGCAAGAATCCTGGCTGTGGAAAGATACCTAAAGGATCAACAGCTCCTGGGGATTTGGGGTTGCTCTG
GAAAACTCATTTGCACCACTGCTGTGCCTTGGAATGCTAGTTGGAGTAATAAATCTCTGGAACAGATTTG
GAATCACACGACCTGGATGGAGTGGGACAGAGAAATTAACAATTACACAAGCTTAATACACTCCTTAATT
GAAGAATCGCAAAACCAGCAAGAAAAGAATGAACAAGAATTATTGGAATTAGATAAATGGGCAAGTTTGT
GGAATTGGTTTAACATAACAAATTGGCTGTGGTATATAAAATTATTCATAATGATAGTAGGAGGCTTGGT
AGGTTTAAGAATAGTTTTTGCTGTACTTTCTATAGTGAATAGAGTTAGGCAGGGATATTCACCATTATCG
TTTCAGACCCACCTCCCAACCCCGAGGGGACCCATGCATTGCATCTCAATTAGTCAGCAACCAGGTGTGG
AAAGTCCCCAGGCTCCCCAGCAGGCAGAAGTATGCAAAGCATGCGTCTCAATTAGTCAGCAACCATAGTC
CCGCCCCTAACTCCGCCCATCCCGCCCCTAACTCCGCCCAGTTCCGCCCATTCTCCGCCCCATGGCTGAC
TAATTTTTTTTATTTATGCAGAGGCCGAGGCCGCCTCGGCCTCTGAGCTATTCCAGAAGTAGTGAGGAGG
CTTTTTTGGAGGCCTAGGCTTTTGCAAAAAGCTTTCTAGAGGTACCACCGGAGCTTACCATGACCGAGTA
CAAGCCCACGGTGCGCCTCGCCACCCGCGACGACGTCCCCAGGGCCGTACGCACCCTCGCCGCCGCGTTC
GCCGACTACCCCGCCACGCGCCACACCGTCGATCCGGACCGCCACATCGAGCGGGTCACCGAGCTGCAAG
AACTCTTCCTCACGCGCGTCGGGCTCGACATCGGCAAGGTGTGGGTCGCGGACGACGGCGCCGCCGTGGC
GGTCTGGACCACGCCGGAGAGCGTCGAAGCGGGGGCGGTGTTCGCCGAGATCGGCCCGCGCATGGCCGAG
TTGAGCGGTTCCCGGCTGGCCGCGCAGCAACAGATGGAAGGCCTCCTGGCGCCGCACCGGCCCAAGGAGC
CCGCGTGGTTCCTGGCCACCGTCGGCGTCTCGCCCGACCACCAGGGCAAGGGTCTGGGCAGCGCCGTCGT
GCTCCCCGGAGTGGAGGCGGCCGAGCGCGCCGGGGTGCCCGCCTTCCTGGAGACCTCCGCGCCCCGCAAC
CTCCCCTTCTACGAGCGGCTCGGCTTCACCGTCACCGCCGACGTCGAGGTGCCCGAAGGACCGCGCACCT
GGTGCATGACCCGCAAGCCCGGTGCCAGTTAACGAATTCTAGATCTTGAGACAAATGGCAGTATTCATCC
ACAATTTTAAAAGAAAAGGGGGGATTGGGGGGTACAGTGCAGGGGAAAGAATAGTAGACATAATAGCAAC
AGACATACAAACTAAAGAATTACAAAAACAAATTACAAAAATTCAAAATTTTCGGGTTTATTACAGGGAC
AGCAGAGATCCACTTTGGCGCCGGCTCGAGGCCTGCAGGTGCAAAGATGGATAAAGTTTTAAACAGAGAG
GAATCTTTGCAGCTAATGGACCTTCTAGGTCTTGAAAGGAGTGGGAATTGGCTCCGGTGCCCGTCAGTGG
GCAGAGCGCACATCGCCCACAGTCCCCGAGAAGTTGGGGGGAGGGGTCGGCAATTGAACCGGTGCCTAGA
GAAGGTGGCGCGGGGTAAACTGGGAAAGTGATGTCGTGTACTGGCTCCGCCTTTTTCCCGAGGGTGGGGG
AGAACCGTATATAAGTGCAGTAGTCGCCGTGAACGTTCTTTTTCGCAACGGGTTTGCCGCCAGAACACAG
GTAAGTGCCGTGTGTGGTTCCCGCGGGCCTGGCCTCTTTACGGGTTATGGCCCTTGCGTGCCTTGAATTA
CTTCCACCTGGCTGCAGTACGTGATTCTTGATCCCGAGCTTCGGGTTGGAAGTGGGTGGGAGAGTTCGAG
GCCTTGCGCTTAAGGAGCCCCTTCGCCTCGTGCTTGAGTTGAGGCCTGGCCTGGGCGCTGGGGCCGCCGC
GTGCGAATCTGGTGGCACCTTCGCGCCTGTCTCGCTGCTTTCGATAAGTCTCTAGCCATTTAAAATTTTT
GATGACCTGCTGCGACGCTTTTTTTCTGGCAAGATAGTCTTGTAAATGCGGGCCAAGATCTGCACACTGG
TATTTCGGTTTTTGGGGCCGCGGGCGGCGACGGGGCCCGTGCGTCCCAGCGCACATGTTCGGCGAGGCGG
GGCCTGCGAGCGCGGCCACCGAGAATCGGACGGGGGTAGTCTCAAGCTGGCCGGCCTGCTCTGGTGCCTG
GCCTCGCGCCGCCGTGTATCGCCCCGCCCTGGGCGGCAAGGCTGGCCCGGTCGGCACCAGTTGCGTGAGC
GGAAAGATGGCCGCTTCCCGGCCCTGCTGCAGGGAGCTCAAAATGGAGGACGCGGCGCTCGGGAGAGCGG
GCGGGTGAGTCACCCACACAAAGGAAAAGGGCCTTTCCGTCCTCAGCCGTCGCTTCATGTGACTCCACGG
AGTACCGGGCGCCGTCCAGGCACCTCGATTAGTTCTCGAGCTTTTGGAGTACGTCGTCTTTAGGTTGGGG
GGAGGGGTTTTATGCGATGGAGTTTCCCCACACTGAGTGGGTGGAGACTGAAGTTAGGCCAGCTTGGCAC
TTGATGTAATTCTCCTTGGAATTTGCCCTTTTTGAGTTTGGATCTTGGTTCATTCTCAAGCCTCAGACAG
TGGTTCAAAGTTTTTTTCTTCCATTTCAGGTGTCGTGAGGCTAGCACCGCCACCATGGAGCGGAAGAGCC
CGAGCGGGAAGAAGTTCCGCAGCAAGCCGCAGCTGGCGCGCTACCTGGGCGGCTCCATGGACCTGAGCAC
CTTCGACTTCCGCACGGGCAAGATGCTGATGAGCAAGATGAACAAGAGCCGCCAGCGCGTGCGCTACGAC
TCCTCCAACCAGGTCAAGGGCAAGCCCGACCTGAACACGGCGCTGCCCGTGCGCCAGACGGCGTCCATCT
TCAAGCAGCCGGTGACCAAGATTACCAACCACCCCAGCAACAAGGTCAAGAGCGACCCGCAGAAGGCGGT
GGACCAGCCGCGCCAGCTCTTCTGGGAGAAGAAGCTGAGCGGCCTGAACGCCTTCGACATTGCTGAGGAG
CTGGTCAAGACCATGGACCTCCCCAAGGGCCTGCAGGGGGTGGGACCTGGCTGCACGGATGAGACGCTGC
TGTCGGCCATCGCCAGCGCCCTGCACACTAGCACCATGCCCATCACGGGACAGCTCTCGGCCGCCGTGGA
GAAGAACCCCGGCGTATGGCTCAACACCACGCAGCCCCTGTGCAAAGCCTTCATGGTGACCGACGAGGAC
ATCAGGAAGCAGGAAGAGCTGGTGCAGCAGGTGCGGAAGCGGCTGGAGGAGGCGCTGATGGCCGACATGC
TGGCGCACGTGGAGGAGCTGGCCCGTGACGGGGAGGCGCCGCTGGACAAGGCCTGCGCTGAGGACGACGA
CGAGGAAGACGAGGAGGAGGAGGAGGAGGAGCCCGACCCGGACCCGGAGATGGAGCACGTCTAGTAATGA
ACTAGTCCGTAACTTGAAAGTATTTCGATTTCTTGGCTTTATATATCTTGTGGAAAGGACGAACGATGTC
GCAATTCCACTCGCGAACGCGTTAAGTCGACAATCAACCTCTGGATTACAAAATTTGTGAAAGATTGACT
GGTATTCTTAACTATGTTGCTCCTTTTACGCTATGTGGATACGCTGCTTTAATGCCTTTGTATCATGCTA
TTGCTTCCCGTATGGCTTTCATTTTCTCCTCCTTGTATAAATCCTGGTTGCTGTCTCTTTATGAGGAGTT
GTGGCCCGTTGTCAGGCAACGTGGCGTGGTGTGCACTGTGTTTGCTGACGCAACCCCCACTGGTTGGGGC
ATTGCCACCACCTGTCAGCTCCTTTCCGGGACTTTCGCTTTCCCCCTCCCTATTGCCACGGCGGAACTCA
TCGCCGCCTGCCTTGCCCGCTGCTGGACAGGGGCTCGGCTGTTGGGCACTGACAATTCCGTGGTGTTGTC
GGGGAAATCATCGTCCTTTCCTTGGCTGCTCGCCTGTGTTGCCACCTGGATTCTGCGCGGGACGTCCTTC
TGCTACGTCCCTTCGGCCCTCAATCCAGCGGACCTTCCTTCCCGCGGCCTGCTGCCGGCTCTGCGGCCTC
TTCCGCGTCTTCGCCTTCGCCCTCAGACGAGTCGGATCTCCCTTTGGGCCGCCTCCCCGCGTCGACTTTA
AGACCAATGACTTACAAGGCAGCTGTAGATCTTAGCCACTTTTTAAAAGAAAAGGGGGGACTGGAAGGGC
TAATTCACTCCCAACGAAGACAAGATCTGCTTTTTGCTTGTACTGGGTCTCTCTGGTTAGACCAGATCTG
AGCCTGGGAGCTCTCTGGCTAACTAGGGAACCCACTGCTTAAGCCTCAATAAAGCTTGCCTTGAGTGCTT
CAAGTAGTGTGTGCCCGTCTGTTGTGTGACTCTGGTAACTAGAGATCCCTCAGACCCTTTTAGTCAGTGT
GGAAAATCTCTAGCAGTACGTATAGTAGTTCATGTCATCTTATTATTCAGTATTTATAACTTGCAAAGAA
ATGAATATCAGAGAGTGAGAGGAACTTGTTTATTGCAGCTTATAATGGTTACAAATAAAGCAATAGCATC
ACAAATTTCACAAATAAAGCATTTTTTTCACTGCATTCTAGTTGTGGTTTGTCCAAACTCATCAATGTAT
CTTATCATGTCTGGCTCTAGCTATCCCGCCCCTAACTCCGCCCATCCCGCCCCTAACTCCGCCCAGTTCC
GCCCATTCTCCGCCCCATGGCTGACTAATTTTTTTTATTTATGCAGAGGCCGAGGCCGCCTCGGCCTCTG
AGCTATTCCAGAAGTAGTGAGGAGGCTTTTTTGGAGGCCTAGGGACGTACCCAATTCGCCCTATAGTGAG
TCGTATTACGCGCGCTCACTGGCCGTCGTTTTACAACGTCGTGACTGGGAAAACCCTGGCGTTACCCAAC
TTAATCGCCTTGCAGCACATCCCCCTTTCGCCAGCTGGCGTAATAGCGAAGAGGCCCGCACCGATCGCCC
TTCCCAACAGTTGCGCAGCCTGAATGGCGAATGGG
[124 nt withheld, positions 6476-6599]
C
[91 nt withheld, positions 6601-6691]
A
[49 nt withheld, positions 6693-6741]
CCTTTGACGTTGGAGTCCACGTTCTTT
[37 nt withheld, positions 6769-6805]
ACCCTATCTCGGTCTATTCTTTTGATTTATAAGGGATTTTGCCGATTTCGGCCTATTGGTTAAAAAATGA
GCTGATTTAACAAAAATTTAACGCGAATTTTAACAAAATATTAACGCTTACAATTTAGGTGGCACTTTTC
GGGGAAATGTGCGCGGAACCCCTATTTGTTTATTTTTCTAAATACATTCAAATATGTATCCGCTCATGAG
ACAATAACCCTGATAAATGCTTCAATAATATTGAAAAAGGAAGAGTATGAGTATTCAACATTTCCGTGTC
GCCCTTATTCCCTTTTTTGCGGCATTTTGCCTTCCTGTTTTTGCTCACCCAGAAACGCTGGTGAAAGTAA
AAGATGCTGAAGATCAGTTGGGTGCACGAGTGGGTTACATCGAACTGGATCTCAACAGCGGTAAGATCCT
TGAGAGTTTTCGCCCCGAAGAACGTTTTCCAATGATGAGCACTTTTAAAGTTCTGCTATGTGGCGCGGTA
TTATCCCGTATTGACGCCGGGCAAGAGCAACTCGGTCGCCGCATACACTATTCTCAGAATGACTTGGTTG
AGTACTCACCAGTCACAGAAAAGCATCTTACGGATGGCATGACAGTAAGAGAATTATGCAGTGCTGCCAT
AACCATGAGTGATAACACTGCGGCCAACTTACTTCTGACAACGATCGGAGGACCGAAGGAGCTAACCGCT
TTTTTGCACAACATGGGGGATCATGTAACTCGCCTTGATCGTTGGGAACCGGAGCTGAATGAAGCCATAC
CAAACGACGAGCGTGACACCACGATGCCTGTAGCAATGGCAACAACGTTGCGCAAACTATTAACTGGCGA
ACTACTTACTCTAGCTTCCCGGCAACAATTAATAGACTGGATGGAGGCGGATAAAGTTGCAGGACCACTT
CTGCGCTCGGCCCTTCCGGCTGGCTGGTTTATTGCTGATAAATCTGGAGCCGGTGAGCGTGGGTCTCGCG
GTATCATTGCAGCACTGGGGCCAGATGGTAAGCCCTCCCGTATCGTAGTTATCTACACGACGGGGAGTCA
GGCAACTATGGATGAACGAAATAGACAGATCGCTGAGATAGGTGCCTCACTGATTAAGCATTGGTAACTG
TCAGACCAAGTTTACTCATATATACTTTAGATTGATTTAAAACTTCATTTTTAATTTAAAAGGATCTAGG
TGAAGATCCTTTTTGATAATCTCATGACCAAAATCCCTTAACGTGAGTTTTCGTTCCACTGAGCGTCAGA
CCCCGTAGAAAAGATCAAAGGATCTTCTTGAGATCCTTTTTTTCTGCGCGTAATCTGCTGCTTGCAAACA
AAAAAACCACCGCTACCAGCGGTGGTTTGTTTGCCGGATCAAGAGCTACCAACTCTTTTTCCGAAGGTAA
CTGGCTTCAGCAGAGCGCAGATACCAAATACTGTTCTTCTAGTGTAGCCGTAGTTAGGCCACCACTTCAA
GAACTCTGTAGCACCGCCTACATACCTCGCTCTGCTAATCCTGTTACCAGTGGCTGCTGCCAGTGGCGAT
AAGTCGTGTCTTACCGGGTTGGACTCAAGACGATAGTTACCGGATAAGGCGCAGCGGTCGGGCTGAACGG
GGGGTTCGTGCACACAGCCCAGCTTGGAGCGAACGACCTACACCGAACTGAGATACCTACAGCGTGAGCT
ATGAGAAAGCGCCACGCTTCCCGAAGGGAGAAAGGCGGACAGGTATCCGGTAAGCGGCAGGGTCGGAACA
GGAGAGCGCACGAGGGAGCTTCCAGGGGGAAACGCCTGGTATCTTTATAGTCCTGTCGGGTTTCGCCACC
TCTGACTTGAGCGTCGATTTTTGTGATGCTCGTCAGGGGGGCGGAGCCTATGGAAAAACGCCAGCAACGC
GGCCTTTTTACGGTTCCTGGCCTTTTGCTGGCCTTTTGCTCACATGTTCTTTCCTGCGTTATCCCCTGAT
TCTGTGGATAACCGTATTACCGCCTTTGAGTGAGCTGATACCGCTCGCCGCAGCCGAACGACCGAGCGCA
GCGAGTCAGTGAGCGAGGAAGCGGAAGAGCGCCCAATACGCAAACCGCCTCTCCCCGCGCGTTGGCCGAT
TCATTAATGCAGCTGGCACGACAGGTTTCCCGACTGGAAAGCGGGCAGTGAGCGCAACGCAATTAATGTG
AGTTAGCTCACTCATTAGGCACCCCAGGCTTTACACTTTATGCTTCCGGCTCGTATGTTGTGTGGAATTG
TGAGCGGATAACAATTTCACACAGGAAACAGCTATGACCATGATTACGCCAAGCGCGCAATTAACCCTCA
CTAAAGGGAACAAAAGCTGGAGCTGCAAGC
