>Addgene plasmid #142411 | TFORF2384 | depositor partial sequence | sequence record 279371 | Insert
ACCGCCACCATGGAGCGGAAGAGCCCGAGCGGGAAGAAGTTCCGCAGCAAGCCGCAGCTGGCGCGCTACC
TGGGCGGCTCCATGGACCTGAGCACCTTCGACTTCCGCACGGGCAAGATGCTGATGAGCAAGATGAACAA
GAGCCGCCAGCGCGTGCGCTACGACTCCTCCAACCAGGTCAAGGGCAAGCCCGACCTGAACACGGCGCTG
CCCGTGCGCCAGACGGCGTCCATCTTCAAGCAGCCGGTGACCAAGATTACCAACCACCCCAGCAACAAGG
TCAAGAGCGACCCGCAGAAGGCGGTGGACCAGCCGCGCCAGCTCTTCTGGGAGAAGAAGCTGAGCGGCCT
GAACGCCTTCGACATTGCTGAGGAGCTGGTCAAGACCATGGACCTCCCCAAGGGCCTGCAGGGGGTGGGA
CCTGGCTGCACGGATGAGACGCTGCTGTCGGCCATCGCCAGCGCCCTGCACACTAGCACCATGCCCATCA
CGGGACAGCTCTCGGCCGCCGTGGAGAAGAACCCCGGCGTATGGCTCAACACCACGCAGCCCCTGTGCAA
AGCCTTCATGGTGACCGACGAGGACATCAGGAAGCAGGAAGAGCTGGTGCAGCAGGTGCGGAAGCGGCTG
GAGGAGGCGCTGATGGCCGACATGCTGGCGCACGTGGAGGAGCTGGCCCGTGACGGGGAGGCGCCGCTGG
ACAAGGCCTGCGCTGAGGACGACGACGAGGAAGACGAGGAGGAGGAGGAGGAGGAGCCCGACCCGGACCC
GGAGATGGAGCACGTCTAGTAATGAACTAGTCCGTAACTTGAAAGTATTTCGATTTCTTGGCTTTATATA
TCTTGTGGAAAGGACGAACGATGTCGCAATTCCACTCGCGA
