>Addgene plasmid #142411 | TFORF2384 | depositor partial sequence | sequence record 279372 | Barcode
ACGATGTCGCAATTCCACTCGCGA
